Addgene plasmid #153973: BFP-Dcp1a
Purpose: Fluorescent protein fused to mRNA decapping enzyme 1a
Depositing lab: Gia Voeltz. Depositing organization: University of Colorado, Boulder. Publication: Endoplasmic reticulum contact sites regulate the dynamics of membraneless organelles. Lee JE, Cathey PI, Wu H, Parker R, Voeltz GK. Science. 2020 Jan 31;367(6477). pii: 367/6477/eaay7108. doi: 10.1126/science.aay7108. PubMed 32001628.
Backbone
  Vector backbone: pAcGFP-c1
  Backbone manufacturer: Clontech
  Backbone size w/o insert (bp): 4721
  Total vector size (bp): 6429
  Modifications to backbone: GFP was replaced with BFP (mTagBFP-c1) using XhoI and KpnI
  Vector type: Mammalian Expression
Growth in bacteria
  Bacterial resistance: Kanamycin, 50 μg/mL
  Growth temperature: 37°C
  Growth strain: DH5alpha
  Copy number: Unknown
Gene/Insert
  Gene/Insert name: mRNA decapping enzyme 1a (alt name: Dcp1a)
  Species: H. sapiens (human)
  Insert size (bp): 1746
  Entrez Gene: DCP1A (a.k.a. HSA275986, Nbla00360, SMAD4IP1, SMIF)
  Tag / fusion protein: mTagBFP-c1 (N terminal on backbone)
  Cloning method: Restriction Enzyme; 5′ cloning site XhoI (not destroyed); 3′ cloning site KpnI (not destroyed)
  Sequencing primers: 5′ CGAGACCTACGTCGAGCAGC; 3′ GGTGTGGGAGGTTTTTTAAAGC
Terms and licenses: Academic/Nonprofit Terms; Industry Terms: Not Available to Industry
How to cite: BFP-Dcp1a was a gift from Gia Voeltz (Addgene plasmid # 153973 ; http://n2t.net/addgene:153973 ; RRID:Addgene_153973)
