[The description below was written by a language model from this plasmid's Addgene catalogue record and pLannotate feature annotations shown in this document.]
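Description:
BFP-Dcp1a is a mammalian expression plasmid of about 6.4 kb built on the Clontech pAcGFP-C1 backbone, in which the original green fluorescent protein was exchanged for the blue fluorescent protein mTagBFP. The human DCP1A coding sequence (mRNA decapping enzyme 1a, about 1.7 kb) was inserted between the XhoI and KpnI sites of the multiple cloning site. This places it directly downstream of the fluorescent protein, so the product carries BFP at its N terminus. Transcription of the fusion is driven by the human cytomegalovirus immediate early enhancer and promoter and terminated by an SV40 polyadenylation signal, an arrangement that gives strong constitutive expression after transfection into mammalian cells.

The plasmid replicates in E. coli from a high-copy ColE1/pUC-type origin and also carries an f1 phage origin. Selection relies on a single Tn5 aminoglycoside phosphotransferase (NeoR/KanR) gene served by tandem promoters. A bacterial bla-type promoter gives kanamycin resistance in bacteria, and the SV40 enhancer/early promoter, paired with an HSV TK polyadenylation signal, allows G418 selection of stably transfected mammalian cells. The short ble, bGH poly(A) and large T antigen fragments in the feature table appear to be backbone remnants or partial annotation matches rather than functional elements.

DCP1A participates in removing the 5' cap from mRNAs during normal turnover and nonsense-mediated decay. The stated purpose is simply a fluorescent protein fusion to this enzyme, and the associated publication concerns the dynamics of membraneless organelles at endoplasmic reticulum contact sites. This is consistent with use as a blue live-cell imaging marker for DCP1A-containing structures alongside other fluorescent reporters.
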