Features (pLannotate 1.2.2; 16 found; start..end, strand, type, name):
    320..424     -  promoter       AmpR promoter: bla
    451..879     +  rep_origin     f1 ori (sequence partly withheld): f1 bacteriophage origin of replication; arrow indicates direction of (+) strand synthesis
    913..1034    -  polyA_signal   SV40 poly(A) signal: SV40 polyadenylation signal
   1057..1141    -  CDS            large T antigen (fragment): large T antigen from SV40 (simian virus 40)
   1153..1178    -  misc_feature   MCS (fragment): multiple cloning site
   1182..2924    -  CDS            DCP1A: DCP1A_HUMAN - Also known as SMIF. Experimental evidence at protein level: Swiss-Prot protein existence level 1. Necessary for the degradation of mRNAs, both in normal mRNA turnover and in nonsense-mediated mRNA decay. Removes the 7-methyl guanine cap structure from mRNA molecules, yielding a 5'-phosphorylated mRNA fragment and 7m-GDP. Contributes to the transactivation of target genes after stimulation by TGFB1. From Homo sapiens (Human).
   2925..2945    -  misc_feature   MCS (fragment): multiple cloning site
   2946..3644    -  CDS            TagBFP: TagBFP is a basic (constitutively fluorescent) blue fluorescent protein published in 2008, derived from Entacmaea quadricolor. It is reported to be a very rapidly-maturing monomer with very low acid sensitivity.
   3683..3886    -  promoter       CMV promoter: human cytomegalovirus (CMV) immediate early promoter
   3887..4190    -  enhancer       CMV enhancer: human cytomegalovirus immediate early enhancer
   4365..4953    -  rep_origin     ori: high-copy-number ColE1/pMB1/pBR322/pUC origin of replication
   5175..5191    +  polyA_signal   bGH poly(A) signal (fragment): bovine growth hormone polyadenylation signal
   5282..5329    -  polyA_signal   HSV TK poly(A) signal: herpes simplex virus thymidine kinase polyadenylation signal (Cole and Stacy, 1985)
   5388..5540    -  CDS            ble (fragment): BLE_KLEPN - Experimental evidence at protein level: Swiss-Prot protein existence level 1. Binding protein with a strong affinity to the bleomycin family of antibiotics. Binds to CL990; an antimitotic-antibiotic compound. From Klebsiella pneumoniae.
   5561..6355    -  CDS            NeoR/KanR: aminoglycoside phosphotransferase from Tn5; aph(3')-II (or nptII); confers resistance to neomycin, kanamycin, and G418 (Geneticin®)
   6390..318     -  promoter       SV40 promoter (across the origin): SV40 enhancer and early promoter
>Addgene plasmid #153973 | BFP-Dcp1a | addgene full sequence | sequence record 306036 | Addgene NGS Result
TTCTGGAATAGCTCAGAGGCCGAGGCGGCCTCGGCCTCTGCATAAATAAAAAAAATTAGTCAGCCATGGG
GCGGAGAATGGGCGGAACTGGGCGGAGTTAGGGGCGGGATGGGCGGAGTTAGGGGCGGGACTATGGTTGC
TGACTAATTGAGATGCATGCTTTGCATACTTCTGCCTGCTGGGGAGCCTGGGGACTTTCCACACCTGGTT
GCTGACTAATTGAGATGCATGCTTTGCATACTTCTGCCTGCTGGGGAGCCTGGGGACTTTCCACACCCTA
ACTGACACACATTCCACAGCTGGTTCTTTCCGCCTCAGGACTCTTCCTTTTTCAATATTATTGAAGCATT
TATCAGGGTTATTGTCTCATGAGCGGATACATATTTGAATGTATTTAGAAAAATAAACAAATAGGGGTTC
CGCGCACATTTCCCCGAAAAGTGCCACCTG
[124 nt withheld, positions 451-574]
C
[91 nt withheld, positions 576-666]
A
[49 nt withheld, positions 668-716]
CCTTTGACGTTGGAGTCCACGTTCTTT
[37 nt withheld, positions 744-780]
ACCCTATCTCGGTCTATTCTTTTGATTTATAAGGGATTTTGCCGATTTCGGCCTATTGGTTAAAAAATGA
GCTGATTTAACAAAAATTTAACGCGAATTTTAACAAAATATTAACGCTTACAATTTACGCGTTAAGATAC
ATTGATGAGTTTGGACAAACCACAACTAGAATGCAGTGAAAAAAATGCTTTATTTGTGAAATTTGTGATG
CTATTGCTTTATTTGTAACCATTATAAGCTGCAATAAACAAGTTAACAACAACAATTGCATTCATTTTAT
GTTTCAGGTTCAGGGGGAGGTGTGGGAGGTTTTTTAAAGCAAGTAAAACCTCTACAAATGTGGTATGGCT
GATTATGATCAGTTATCTAGATCCGGTGGATCCCGGGCCCGCGGTACCTCATAGGTTGTGGTTGTCTTTG
TTCTTGGTCAGCACCTGCAAGTAGACTTCATGAAGTGTACTGAGGAAGCTGGAATCATTCTTTATTAGAT
GTATTAATGTATCCTGGAGCTGAGACTTGCTGAGAATAATGGAAGGCTTTCTCTGACTTTCTGGCGTTCC
AATAGTTAGAGGAGAAGGGGAGCTGGCTTTCCTCTCAAGGTCCGAAGATCTTGTAACTGTCTGCTGGAAA
ACACTTGGGGCCAGCAGGACTGAAGACACTGCAGTGGTCGTTGCAGTAACCAGTGGGGCGCCTGCAACCG
GGATGGCACTGGATAACACCTTAGGCTGCACAAATACTTCAGGATCCTGGTTCTGCTGCATAGACTGAAG
GGGAGCAAGCACCATGTTGCTCAGGGAGGCTGAGGCCGCCACTCTTGCTGCTGCTGTCTTAGAGGGAGGC
TCTATGAAGCTCTCAGGTGTGGCTAGCTGACCAGCTGCCGGAGAAAAGCTGGCTACCATTGCACCTTTCC
CAAGTGGTTGTGTCTGTATTTGGTCATGCTGTGGGGTCAACCTGAGTTTCTGGAGAAGATCAACGCTTGG
GAGGGATGTGCCAGCTGTGTTCGTCACGTTCAATGGGGCCCTGAAGGGGCTCTGGTTGGCAATCAGACTG
GCATGGCTTAGCTCAGGGACTGGCTGGTTCAGGAGTGGAGACCTCTGTCTAGGCGTGGTCTTCACTGCCT
GCATCATGGTGCTGTTTCGAGGTAAGCTGGGGGGAACCTGTGCAGTAGGAGCTTCAGCTGGCAGAGTGGG
ACTGAGAACAGGGCTCAACGGGATTGTGTAGGTTGGAGCATGCTTTTCATTGGACTGTGTGATGGAGGCT
GGAGTGATTAGCACCGGGGTGGTGATTTCAGGCTGGACTGAATGGTGGGCAGCAGAAGGGACACCCAGGG
TTTCTGATTGAGGGGCTCCTCCTAACTGCTCAAAGGGAAATGGTAGGAATGAATTGGGCTCTTTCTGGGA
GGCATCTCCTGGCAACCTCTCCATTTCTTCTGAATCCAGACCCACAACTGCTGGTTGTTCCTTTGGCAAA
GAGGTTCCAAATAACTCTTCTACCGTCAGATGCTTGTGTCCAGATGGAGCAGACTTATCCTGTGACCCGG
AGGGCATTTCTTCTAGAGTCTCGGTGCTTCCCAGATTGGAGAGCTGAGTGCTTGGCTGTAACCCAGGGCT
GGAGATATTTGAGTCACCCATCTGATTCCTCTCATACTCATCCTTGGCTCTGCTCAGCATCTCCAGGATG
TCGATGGGCCTGTGGTCGCTGCAGCCATTGGCCTGGCTGGGACTCTGTTTGTCCCGAGCAGCTTGCTGGG
ATCGCCGTGTCTCCTCTTCTACCACATCAGCCATGAGTTTTGCTATGCGGTGACAGTCATTCTTGTCATA
AAACCAGATACTATATATCGACAAGCTTGCATTTCTATACAGAAGAAATGGTTCATGGAGCTGAAATTCC
AAATCTTTATTCACTGGTTCAACTAGATTGTGCATATTTAGTCGATTCACAATGGTAAAACCATGGTAAG
GGGAAGCTGACCTTCGATATACGAATAAGGTCCCTTCTATATCAGTCTTCTCCCACTGGTTGGCCTTGGG
GCAGAAGGTGTACAGAGCGACCTGGCCCGTGAGGTCTGCGATGCTGGTGATATAGGGGTCGTGTTGCTTC
AGGGCCGCTAGGCTCATCTCCTGCCCAGCTCGACTCAGCGCCTCAGCTCGAGATCTGAGTCCGGAATTAA
GCTTGTGCCCCAGTTTGCTAGGGAGGTCGCAGTATCTGGCCACTGCCACCTCGTGCTGCTCGACGTAGGT
CTCGTTGTTGGCCTCCTTGATTCTTTCCAGTCTGTAGTCCACATAGTAGACGCCAGGCATCTTGAGGTTC
TTAGCGGGTTTCTTGGATCTATATGTGGTCTTGATGTTTGCGATCAGATGGCTCCCGCCCACGAGCTTCA
GGGCCATGTCGTTTCTGCCTTCCAGGCCGCCGTCAGCGGGGTACAGCGTCTCGGTGAAGGCCTCCCAGCC
GAGTGTTTTCTTCTGCATCACAGGGCCGTTGGATGTGAAGTTCACCCCTCTGATCTTGACGTTGTAGATG
AGGCAGCCGTCCTGGAGGCTGGTGTCCTGGGTAGCGGTCAGCACGCCCCCGTCTTCGTATGTGGTGACTC
TCTCCCATGTGAAGCCCTCAGGGAAGGACTGCTTGAAGAAGTCGGGGATGCCCTGGGTGTGGTTGATGAA
GGTCTTGCTGCCGTAGAGGAAGCTAGTAGCCAGGATGTCGAAGGCGAAGGGGAGAGGGCCGCCCTCGACC
ACCTTGATTCTCATGGTCTGGGTGCCCTCGTAGGGCTTGCCTTCGCCCTCGGATGTGCACTTGAAGTGAT
GGTTGTCCACGGTGCCCTCCATGTACAGCTTCATGTGCATGTTCTCCTTAATCAGCTCGCTCATGGTGGC
GACCGCTAGCGGATCTGACGGTTCACTAAACCAGCTCTGCTTATATAGACCTCCCACCGTACACGCCTAC
CGCCCATTTGCGTCAATGGGGCGGAGTTGTTACGACATTTTGGAAAGTCCCGTTGATTTTGGTGCCAAAA
CAAACTCCCATTGACGTCAATGGGGTGGAGACTTGGAAATCCCCGTGAGTCAAACCGCTATCCACGCCCA
TTGATGTACTGCCAAAACCGCATCACCATGGTAATAGCGATGACTAATACGTAGATGTACTGCCAAGTAG
GAAAGTCCCATAAGGTCATGTACTGGGCATAATGCCAGGCGGGCCATTTACCGTCATTGACGTCAATAGG
GGGCGTACTTGGCATATGATACACTTGATGTACTGCCAAGTGGGCAGTTTACCGTAAATACTCCACCCAT
TGACGTCAATGGAAAGTCCCTATTGGCGTTACTATGGGAACATACGTCATTATTGACGTCAATGGGCGGG
GGTCGTTGGGCGGTCAGCCAGGCGGGCCATTTACCGTAAGTTATGTAACGCGGAACTCCATATATGGGCT
ATGAACTAATGACCCCGTAATTGATTACTATTAATAACTAATGCATGGCGGTAATACGGTTATCCACAGA
ATCAGGGGATAACGCAGGAAAGAACATGTGAGCAAAAGGCCAGCAAAAGGCCAGGAACCGTAAAAAGGCC
GCGTTGCTGGCGTTTTTCCATAGGCTCCGCCCCCCTGACGAGCATCACAAAAATCGACGCTCAAGTCAGA
GGTGGCGAAACCCGACAGGACTATAAAGATACCAGGCGTTTCCCCCTGGAAGCTCCCTCGTGCGCTCTCC
TGTTCCGACCCTGCCGCTTACCGGATACCTGTCCGCCTTTCTCCCTTCGGGAAGCGTGGCGCTTTCTCAT
AGCTCACGCTGTAGGTATCTCAGTTCGGTGTAGGTCGTTCGCTCCAAGCTGGGCTGTGTGCACGAACCCC
CCGTTCAGCCCGACCGCTGCGCCTTATCCGGTAACTATCGTCTTGAGTCCAACCCGGTAAGACACGACTT
ATCGCCACTGGCAGCAGCCACTGGTAACAGGATTAGCAGAGCGAGGTATGTAGGCGGTGCTACAGAGTTC
TTGAAGTGGTGGCCTAACTACGGCTACACTAGAAGAACAGTATTTGGTATCTGCGCTCTGCTGAAGCCAG
TTACCTTCGGAAAAAGAGTTGGTAGCTCTTGATCCGGCAAACAAACCACCGCTGGTAGCGGTGGTTTTTT
TGTTTGCAAGCAGCAGATTACGCGCAGAAAAAAAGGATCTCAAGAAGATCCTTTGATCTTTTCTACGGGG
TCTGACGCTCAGTGGAACGAAAACTCACGTTAAGGGATTTTGGTCATGAGATTATCAAAAAGGATCTTCA
CCTAGATCCTTTTAAATTAAAAATGAAGTTTTAAATCAATCTAAAGTATATATGAGTAACCTGAGGCTAT
GGCAGGGCCTGCCGCCCCGACGTTGGCTGCGAGCCCTGGGCCTTCACCCGAACTTGGGGGGTGGGGTGGG
GAAAAGGAAGAAACGCGGGCGTATTGGCCCCAATGGGGTCTCGGTGGGGTATCGACAGAGTGCCAGCCCT
GGGACCGAACCCCGCGTTTATGAACAAACGACCCAACACCGTGCGTTTTATTCTGTCTTTTTATTGCCGT
CATAGCGCGGGTTCCTTCCGGTATTGTCTCCTTCCGTGTTTCAGTTAGCCTCCCCCTAGGGTGGGCGAAG
AACTCCAGCATGAGATCCCCGCGCTGGAGGATCATCCAGCCGGCGTCCCGGAAAACGATTCCGAAGCCCA
ACCTTTCATAGAAGGCGGCGGTGGAATCGAAATCTCGTGATGGCAGGTTGGGCGTCGCTTGGTCGGTCAT
TTCGAACCCCAGAGTCCCGCTCAGAAGAACTCGTCAAGAAGGCGATAGAAGGCGATGCGCTGCGAATCGG
GAGCGGCGATACCGTAAAGCACGAGGAAGCGGTCAGCCCATTCGCCGCCAAGCTCTTCAGCAATATCACG
GGTAGCCAACGCTATGTCCTGATAGCGGTCCGCCACACCCAGCCGGCCACAGTCGATGAATCCAGAAAAG
CGGCCATTTTCCACCATGATATTCGGCAAGCAGGCATCGCCATGGGTCACGACGAGATCCTCGCCGTCGG
GCATGCTCGCCTTGAGCCTGGCGAACAGTTCGGCTGGCGCGAGCCCCTGATGCTCTTCGTCCAGATCATC
CTGATCGACAAGACCGGCTTCCATCCGAGTACGTGCTCGCTCGATGCGATGTTTCGCTTGGTGGTCGAAT
GGGCAGGTAGCCGGATCAAGCGTATGCAGCCGCCGCATTGCATCAGCCATGATGGATACTTTCTCGGCAG
GAGCAAGGTGAGATGACAGGAGATCCTGCCCCGGCACTTCGCCCAATAGCAGCCAGTCCCTTCCCGCTTC
AGTGACAACGTCGAGCACAGCTGCGCAAGGAACGCCCGTCGTGGCCAGCCACGATAGCCGCGCTGCCTCG
TCTTGCAGTTCATTCAGGGCACCGGACAGGTCGGTCTTGACAAAAAGAACCGGGCGCCCCTGCGCTGACA
GCCGGAACACGGCGGCATCAGAGCAGCCGATTGTCTGTTGTGCCCAGTCATAGCCGAATAGCCTCTCCAC
CCAAGCGGCCGGAGAACCTGCGTGCAATCCATCTTGTTCAATCATGCGAAACGATCCTCATCCTGTCTCT
TGATCGATCTTTGCAAAAGCCTAGGCCTCCAAAAAAGCCTCCTCACTAC
